>Addgene plasmid #92429 | FRB_T2098L-VAMP3-mCherry | addgene full sequence | sequence record 182520 | Addgene NGS Result
TAGTTATTAATAGTAATCAATTACGGGGTCATTAGTTCATAGCCCATATATGGAGTTCCGCGTTACATAA
CTTACGGTAAATGGCCCGCCTGGCTGACCGCCCAACGACCCCCGCCCATTGACGTCAATAATGACGTATG
TTCCCATAGTAACGCCAATAGGGACTTTCCATTGACGTCAATGGGTGGAGTATTTACGGTAAACTGCCCA
CTTGGCAGTACATCAAGTGTATCATATGCCAAGTACGCCCCCTATTGACGTCAATGACGGTAAATGGCCC
GCCTGGCATTATGCCCAGTACATGACCTTATGGGACTTTCCTACTTGGCAGTACATCTACGTATTAGTCA
TCGCTATTACCATGGTGATGCGGTTTTGGCAGTACATCAATGGGCGTGGATAGCGGTTTGACTCACGGGG
ATTTCCAAGTCTCCACCCCATTGACGTCAATGGGAGTTTGTTTTGGCACCAAAATCAACGGGACTTTCCA
AAATGTCGTAACAACTCCGCCCCATTGACGCAAATGGGCGGTAGGCGTGTACGGTGGGAGGTCTATATAA
GCAGAGCTGGTTTAGTGAACCGTCAGATCCGCTAGCGCTACCGGACTCAGATCTCGAGGCACCATGGAGC
TGATCCGCGTGGCCATCCTGTGGCACGAGATGTGGCACGAGGGCCTGGAGGAGGCCAGCCGCCTGTACTT
CGGCGAGCGCAACGTGAAGGGCATGTTCGAGGTGCTGGAGCCCCTGCACGCCATGATGGAGCGCGGCCCC
CAGACCCTGAAGGAGACCAGCTTCAACCAGGCCTACGGCCGCGACCTGATGGAGGCCCAGGAGTGGTGCC
GCAAGTACATGAAGAGCGGCAACGTGAAGGACCTGCTGCAGGCCTGGGACCTGTACTACCACGTGTTCCG
CCGCATCAGCAAGCAGTCTGGTGGCGGTGGCTCGGGCGGAGGTGGGTCGGGTGGCGGCGGATCAGAATTC
ATGTCTACAGGGGTGCCTTCAGGGTCCAGTGCTGCCACTGGCAGTAATCGAAGACTCCAGCAGACACAGA
ATCAAGTAGATGAGGTGGTGGACATCATGAGAGTCAATGTGGATAAGGTGTTAGAAAGAGACCAGAAGCT
CTCAGAGCTAGACGACCGCGCAGATGCACTGCAGGCAGGCGCCTCGCAGTTTGAAACAAGTGCTGCCAAG
TTGAAGAGAAAGTATTGGTGGAAGAACTGCAAGATGTGGGCGATAGGGATCAGTGTCCTGGTGATTATTG
TCATTATCATCATTGTGTGGTGTGTCTCTAAGGATCCACCGGTCGCCACCATGGTGAGCAAGGGCGAGGA
GGATAACATGGCCATCATCAAGGAGTTCATGCGCTTCAAGGTGCACATGGAGGGCTCCGTGAACGGCCAC
GAGTTCGAGATCGAGGGCGAGGGCGAGGGCCGCCCCTACGAGGGCACCCAGACCGCCAAGCTGAAGGTGA
CCAAGGGTGGCCCCCTGCCCTTCGCCTGGGACATCCTGTCCCCTCAGTTCATGTACGGCTCCAAGGCCTA
CGTGAAGCACCCCGCCGACATCCCCGACTACTTGAAGCTGTCCTTCCCCGAGGGCTTCAAGTGGGAGCGC
GTGATGAACTTCGAGGACGGCGGCGTGGTGACCGTGACCCAGGACTCCTCCCTGCAGGACGGCGAGTTCA
TCTACAAGGTGAAGCTGCGCGGCACCAACTTCCCCTCCGACGGCCCCGTAATGCAGAAGAAGACCATGGG
CTGGGAGGCCTCCTCCGAGCGGATGTACCCCGAGGACGGCGCCCTGAAGGGCGAGATCAAGCAGAGGCTG
AAGCTGAAGGACGGCGGCCACTACGACGCTGAGGTCAAGACCACCTACAAGGCCAAGAAGCCCGTGCAGC
TGCCCGGCGCCTACAACGTCAACATCAAGTTGGACATCACCTCCCACAACGAGGACTACACCATCGTGGA
ACAGTACGAACGCGCCGAGGGCCGCCACTCCACCGGCGGCATGGACGAGCTGTACAAGTAAAGCGGCCGC
GACTCTAGATCATAATCAGCCATACCACATTTGTAGAGGTTTTACTTGCTTTAAAAAACCTCCCACACCT
CCCCCTGAACCTGAAACATAAAATGAATGCAATTGTTGTTGTTAACTTGTTTATTGCAGCTTATAATGGT
TACAAATAAAGCAATAGCATCACAAATTTCACAAATAAAGCATTTTTTTCACTGCATTCTAGTTGTGGTT
TGTCCAAACTCATCAATGTATCTTAAGGCGTAAATTGTAAGCGTTAATATTTTGTTAAAATTCGCGTTAA
ATTTTTGTTAAATCAGCTCATTTTTTAACCAATAGGCCGAAATCGGCAAAATCCCTTATAAATCAAAAGA
ATAGACCGAGATAGGGT
[37 nt withheld, positions 2398-2434]
AAAGAACGTGGACTCCAACGTCAAAGG
[49 nt withheld, positions 2462-2510]
T
[91 nt withheld, positions 2512-2602]
G
[124 nt withheld, positions 2604-2727]
CAGGTGGCACTTTTCGGGGAAATGTGCGCGGAACCCCTATTTGTTTATTTTTCTAAATACATTCAAATAT
GTATCCGCTCATGAGACAATAACCCTGATAAATGCTTCAATAATATTGAAAAAGGAAGAGTCCTGAGGCG
GAAAGAACCAGCTGTGGAATGTGTGTCAGTTAGGGTGTGGAAAGTCCCCAGGCTCCCCAGCAGGCAGAAG
TATGCAAAGCATGCATCTCAATTAGTCAGCAACCAGGTGTGGAAAGTCCCCAGGCTCCCCAGCAGGCAGA
AGTATGCAAAGCATGCATCTCAATTAGTCAGCAACCATAGTCCCGCCCCTAACTCCGCCCATCCCGCCCC
TAACTCCGCCCAGTTCCGCCCATTCTCCGCCCCATGGCTGACTAATTTTTTTTATTTATGCAGAGGCCGA
GGCCGCCTCGGCCTCTGAGCTATTCCAGAAGTAGTGAGGAGGCTTTTTTGGAGGCCTAGGCTTTTGCAAA
GATCGATCAAGAGACAGGATGAGGATCGTTTCGCATGATTGAACAAGATGGATTGCACGCAGGTTCTCCG
GCCGCTTGGGTGGAGAGGCTATTCGGCTATGACTGGGCACAACAGACAATCGGCTGCTCTGATGCCGCCG
TGTTCCGGCTGTCAGCGCAGGGGCGCCCGGTTCTTTTTGTCAAGACCGACCTGTCCGGTGCCCTGAATGA
ACTGCAAGACGAGGCAGCGCGGCTATCGTGGCTGGCCACGACGGGCGTTCCTTGCGCAGCTGTGCTCGAC
GTTGTCACTGAAGCGGGAAGGGACTGGCTGCTATTGGGCGAAGTGCCGGGGCAGGATCTCCTGTCATCTC
ACCTTGCTCCTGCCGAGAAAGTATCCATCATGGCTGATGCAATGCGGCGGCTGCATACGCTTGATCCGGC
TACCTGCCCATTCGACCACCAAGCGAAACATCGCATCGAGCGAGCACGTACTCGGATGGAAGCCGGTCTT
GTCGATCAGGATGATCTGGACGAAGAGCATCAGGGGCTCGCGCCAGCCGAACTGTTCGCCAGGCTCAAGG
CGAGCATGCCCGACGGCGAGGATCTCGTCGTGACCCATGGCGATGCCTGCTTGCCGAATATCATGGTGGA
AAATGGCCGCTTTTCTGGATTCATCGACTGTGGCCGGCTGGGTGTGGCGGACCGCTATCAGGACATAGCG
TTGGCTACCCGTGATATTGCTGAAGAGCTTGGCGGCGAATGGGCTGACCGCTTCCTCGTGCTTTACGGTA
TCGCCGCTCCCGATTCGCAGCGCATCGCCTTCTATCGCCTTCTTGACGAGTTCTTCTGAGCGGGACTCTG
GGGTTCGAAATGACCGACCAAGCGACGCCCAACCTGCCATCACGAGATTTCGATTCCACCGCCGCCTTCT
ATGAAAGGTTGGGCTTCGGAATCGTTTTCCGGGACGCCGGCTGGATGATCCTCCAGCGCGGGGATCTCAT
GCTGGAGTTCTTCGCCCACCCTAGGGGGAGGCTAACTGAAACACGGAAGGAGACAATACCGGAAGGAACC
CGCGCTATGACGGCAATAAAAAGACAGAATAAAACGCACGGTGTTGGGTCGTTTGTTCATAAACGCGGGG
TTCGGTCCCAGGGCTGGCACTCTGTCGATACCCCACCGAGACCCCATTGGGGCCAATACGCCCGCGTTTC
TTCCTTTTCCCCACCCCACCCCCCAAGTTCGGGTGAAGGCCCAGGGCTCGCAGCCAACGTCGGGGCGGCA
GGCCCTGCCATAGCCTCAGGTTACTCATATATACTTTAGATTGATTTAAAACTTCATTTTTAATTTAAAA
GGATCTAGGTGAAGATCCTTTTTGATAATCTCATGACCAAAATCCCTTAACGTGAGTTTTCGTTCCACTG
AGCGTCAGACCCCGTAGAAAAGATCAAAGGATCTTCTTGAGATCCTTTTTTTCTGCGCGTAATCTGCTGC
TTGCAAACAAAAAAACCACCGCTACCAGCGGTGGTTTGTTTGCCGGATCAAGAGCTACCAACTCTTTTTC
CGAAGGTAACTGGCTTCAGCAGAGCGCAGATACCAAATACTGTTCTTCTAGTGTAGCCGTAGTTAGGCCA
CCACTTCAAGAACTCTGTAGCACCGCCTACATACCTCGCTCTGCTAATCCTGTTACCAGTGGCTGCTGCC
AGTGGCGATAAGTCGTGTCTTACCGGGTTGGACTCAAGACGATAGTTACCGGATAAGGCGCAGCGGTCGG
GCTGAACGGGGGGTTCGTGCACACAGCCCAGCTTGGAGCGAACGACCTACACCGAACTGAGATACCTACA
GCGTGAGCTATGAGAAAGCGCCACGCTTCCCGAAGGGAGAAAGGCGGACAGGTATCCGGTAAGCGGCAGG
GTCGGAACAGGAGAGCGCACGAGGGAGCTTCCAGGGGGAAACGCCTGGTATCTTTATAGTCCTGTCGGGT
TTCGCCACCTCTGACTTGAGCGTCGATTTTTGTGATGCTCGTCAGGGGGGCGGAGCCTATGGAAAAACGC
CAGCAACGCGGCCTTTTTACGGTTCCTGGCCTTTTGCTGGCCTTTTGCTCACATGTTCTTTCCTGCGTTA
TCCCCTGATTCTGTGGATAACCGTATTACCGCCATGCAT
Features (pLannotate 1.2.2; 16 found; start..end, strand, type, name):
     61..364     +  enhancer       CMV enhancer: human cytomegalovirus immediate early enhancer
    365..568     +  promoter       CMV promoter: human cytomegalovirus (CMV) immediate early promoter
    591..618     +  misc_feature   MCS (fragment): multiple cloning site
    627..926     +  CDS            MTOR (fragment): MTOR_HUMAN - Also known as FRAP, FRAP1, FRAP2, RAFT1, RAPT1. Experimental evidence at protein level: Swiss-Prot protein existence level 1. Serine/threonine protein kinase which is a central regulator of cellular metabolism, growth and survival in response to hormones, growth factors, nutrients, energy and stress signals (PubMed:12087098, PubMed:12150925, PubMed:12150926, PubMed:12231510, PubMed:12718876, PubMed:14651849, PubMed:15268862, PubMed:15467718, PubMed:15545625, PubMed:15718470, PubMed:18497260, PubMed:18762023, PubMed:18925875, PubMed:20516213, PubMed:20537536, PubMed:21659604, PubMe
    981..1289    +  CDS            Vamp3: VAMP3_MOUSE - Also known as Syb3. Experimental evidence at protein level: Swiss-Prot protein existence level 1. SNARE involved in vesicular transport from the late endosomes to the trans-Golgi network. From Mus musculus (Mouse).
   1311..2018    +  CDS            mCherry: mCherry is a basic (constitutively fluorescent) red fluorescent protein published in 2004, derived from Discosoma sp.. It is reported to be a very rapidly-maturing monomer with low acid sensitivity.
   2038..2121    +  CDS            large T antigen (fragment): large T antigen from SV40 (simian virus 40)
   2144..2265    +  polyA_signal   SV40 poly(A) signal: SV40 polyadenylation signal
   2299..2727    -  rep_origin     f1 ori (sequence partly withheld): f1 bacteriophage origin of replication; arrow indicates direction of (+) strand synthesis
   2754..2858    +  promoter       AmpR promoter: bla
   2860..3217    +  promoter       SV40 promoter: SV40 enhancer and early promoter
   3252..4046    +  CDS            NeoR/KanR: aminoglycoside phosphotransferase from Tn5; aph(3')-II (or nptII); confers resistance to neomycin, kanamycin, and G418 (Geneticin®)
   4067..4219    +  CDS            ble (fragment): BLE_KLEPN - Experimental evidence at protein level: Swiss-Prot protein existence level 1. Binding protein with a strong affinity to the bleomycin family of antibiotics. Binds to CL990; an antimitotic-antibiotic compound. From Klebsiella pneumoniae.
   4278..4325    +  polyA_signal   HSV TK poly(A) signal: herpes simplex virus thymidine kinase polyadenylation signal (Cole and Stacy, 1985)
   4416..4432    -  polyA_signal   bGH poly(A) signal (fragment): bovine growth hormone polyadenylation signal
   4654..5242    +  rep_origin     ori: high-copy-number ColE1/pMB1/pBR322/pUC origin of replication
