[The description below was written by a language model from this plasmid's Addgene catalogue record and pLannotate feature annotations shown in this document.]
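Description:
FRB_T2098L-VAMP3-mCherry is a 5,356 nt mammalian expression plasmid built on the pmCherry-N1 backbone. It is propagated in E. coli from a high-copy ColE1/pUC-type origin under kanamycin selection. The single NeoR/KanR (Tn5 aminoglycoside phosphotransferase) gene sits behind tandem bacterial (bla) and SV40 early promoters and ends in an HSV TK polyadenylation signal. This arrangement provides kanamycin resistance in bacteria and can also support G418 selection in mammalian cells. An f1 origin is also present. The short ble, bGH poly(A) and large T antigen fragments in the annotation appear to be backbone remnants rather than functional elements.

The payload is a single three-part fusion driven by the human CMV immediate-early enhancer and promoter and terminated by the SV40 poly(A) signal. At the N-terminus is the FKBP-rapamycin binding (FRB) domain of human mTOR carrying the T2098L mutation, which allows heterodimerization with FKBP when a rapamycin analogue is added. This is followed by mouse VAMP3 (cellubrevin), a vesicular SNARE, cloned between retained EcoRI and BamHI sites. The red fluorescent protein mCherry is fused at the C-terminus. The catalogue purpose line names mCitrine as the C-terminal fluorophore, but the plasmid name, tag field, backbone and sequence annotation all indicate mCherry.

The design supports chemically induced recruitment or tethering of fluorescently labelled VAMP3 to an FKBP-tagged partner in living cells. The associated publication concerns fluorescence lifetime imaging of SNARE trafficking during dendritic cell activation, but the record does not say which FKBP partner is used or what role this construct played in that work.
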