Addgene plasmid #92429: FRB_T2098L-VAMP3-mCherry
Purpose: Expression of VAMP3 N-terminally conjugated to FRB and C-terminally conjugated to mCitrine.
Depositing lab: Geert van den Bogaart. Depositing organization: Radboud University Nijmegen Medical Centre. Publication: Fluorescence lifetime imaging microscopy reveals rerouting of SNARE trafficking driving dendritic cell activation. Verboogen DRJ, Gonzalez Mancha N, Ter Beest M, van den Bogaart G. Elife. 2017 May 19;6. pii: e23525. doi: 10.7554/eLife.23525. PubMed 28524818.
Backbone
  Vector backbone: pmCherry-N1
  Backbone manufacturer: CloneTech
  Modifications to backbone: none
  Vector type: Mammalian Expression
Growth in bacteria
  Bacterial resistance: Kanamycin, 50 μg/mL
  Growth temperature: 37°C
  Growth strain: DH5alpha
  Copy number: High Copy
Gene/Insert
  Gene/Insert name: VAMP3 (alt name: VAMP3, cellubrevin)
  Species: M. musculus (mouse)
  GenBank ID: NP_033524.1
  Entrez Gene: Vamp3 (a.k.a. D130027G05Rik, VAMP-3, ceb)
  Promoter: CMV
  Tag / fusion protein: mCherry (C terminal on insert); FKBP rapamycin binding (FRB) domain of mTOR with mutation T2098L; allows for heterodimerization with FKBP by rapamycin analogue. (N terminal on insert)
  Cloning method: Restriction Enzyme; 5′ cloning site EcoRI (not destroyed); 3′ cloning site BamHI (not destroyed)
  Sequencing primers: 5′ TAACAACTCCGCCCCATT; 3′ CACCTTGAAGCGCATGAACT
Terms and licenses: Academic/Nonprofit Terms; Industry Terms: Not Available to Industry
How to cite: FRB_T2098L-VAMP3-mCherry was a gift from Geert van den Bogaart (Addgene plasmid # 92429 ; http://n2t.net/addgene:92429 ; RRID:Addgene_92429)
